Addgene plasmid #74498: pMSCV-Flt3-Y591F/Y919F
Purpose: Retroviral expression of FLT3 Y591F/Y919F
Depositing lab: Lars Rönnstrand. Depositing organization: Lund University. Publication: Suppressor of cytokine signaling 6 (SOCS6) negatively regulates Flt3 signal transduction through direct binding to phosphorylated tyrosines 591 and 919 of Flt3. Kazi JU, Sun J, Phung B, Zadjali F, Flores-Morales A, Ronnstrand L. J Biol Chem. 2012 Oct 19;287(43):36509-17. doi: 10.1074/jbc.M112.376111. Epub 2012 Sep 5. PubMed 22952242.
Backbone
  Vector backbone: pMSCV
  Vector type: Mammalian Expression, Retroviral
  Selectable markers: Puromycin
Growth in bacteria
  Bacterial resistance: Ampicillin, 100 μg/mL
  Growth temperature: 37°C
  Growth strain: NEB Stable
  Copy number: High Copy
Gene/Insert
  Gene/Insert name: FLT3
  Species: H. sapiens (human)
  Mutation: Y591F/Y919F, T227M
  Entrez Gene: FLT3 (a.k.a. CD135, FLK-2, FLK2, STK1)
  Promoter: unknown
  Cloning method: Restriction Enzyme; 5′ cloning site unknown (unknown if destroyed); 3′ cloning site unknown (unknown if destroyed)
  Sequencing primers: 5′ pLXSN5'; 3′ MSCV_C_rev2
Terms and licenses: Academic/Nonprofit Terms; Industry Terms: Not Available to Industry
Depositor comments: THE JOURNAL OF BIOLOGICAL CHEMISTRY VOL. 287, NO. 43, pp. 36509_36517, October 19, 2012
How to cite: pMSCV-Flt3-Y591F/Y919F was a gift from Lars Rönnstrand (Addgene plasmid # 74498 ; http://n2t.net/addgene:74498 ; RRID:Addgene_74498)
