[The description below was written by a language model from this plasmid's Addgene catalogue record.]
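Description:
pMSCV-Flt3-Y591F/Y919F is a retroviral mammalian expression plasmid built on the pMSCV (murine stem cell virus) backbone and carrying human FLT3, the receptor tyrosine kinase also known as CD135, FLK-2 or STK1. It is maintained in bacteria as a high-copy plasmid under ampicillin selection, and it provides puromycin resistance for selecting transduced mammalian cells. No feature table accompanies the record, so the arrangement of elements cannot be confirmed. The promoter driving the insert is listed as unknown, although in MSCV-type vectors the transgene is generally transcribed from the viral 5′ long terminal repeat. The LTRs and packaging signal allow the RNA genome to be packaged into retroviral particles in a packaging cell line and stably integrated into target cells. The restriction sites used for cloning are likewise not recorded.

The FLT3 insert carries two engineered tyrosine-to-phenylalanine substitutions, Y591F and Y919F, which remove the hydroxyl groups needed for phosphorylation at these positions while otherwise conserving the residue. The record also lists a T227M change, but it does not say why this change is present. According to the associated publication title, phosphorylated tyrosines 591 and 919 are direct binding sites for suppressor of cytokine signaling 6 (SOCS6), a negative regulator of Flt3 signal transduction. This double mutant is therefore suited to generating stable cell lines expressing a receptor that cannot be phosphorylated at these two docking sites. Such lines can be compared with cells expressing wild-type receptor to study SOCS6 recruitment and its effects on downstream FLT3 signalling.
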