>Addgene plasmid #74498 | pMSCV-Flt3-Y591F/Y919F | addgene partial sequence | sequence record 145931 | pLXSN5 5'-CCCTTGAACCTCCTCGTTCGACC-3'
CCTCACTCCTTCTCTAGGCGCCGGAATTGGATCCATGCCGGCGTTGGCGCGCGACGGCGGCCAGCTGCCG
CTGCTCGTTGTTTTTTCTGCAATGATATTTGGGACTATTACAAATCAAGATCTGCCTGTGATCAAGTGTG
TTTTAATCAATCATAAGAACAATGATTCATCAGTGGGGAAGTCATCATCATATCCCATGGTATCAGAATC
CCCGGAAGACCTCGGGTGTGCGTTGAGACCCCAGAGCTCAGGGACAGTGTACGAAGCTGCCGCTGTGGAA
GTGGATGTATCTGCTTCCATCACACTGCAAGTGCTGGTCGATGCCCCAGGGAACATTTCCTGTCTCTGGG
TCTTTAAGCACAGCTCCCTGAATTGCCAGCCACATTTTGATTTACAAAACAGAGGAGTTGTTTCCATGGT
CATTTTGAAAATGACAGAAACCCAAGCTGGAGAATACCTACTTTTTATTCAGAGTGAAGCTACCAATTAC
ACAATATTGTTTACAGTGAGTATAAGAAATACCCTGCTTTACACATTAAGAAGACCTTACTTTAGAAAAA
TGGAAAACCAGGACGCCCTGGTCTGCATATCTGAGAGCGTTCCAGAGCCGATCGTGGAATGGGTGCTTTG
CGATTCACAGGGGGAAAGCTGTAAAGAAGAAAGTCCAGCTGTTGTTAAAAAGGAGGAAAAAGTGCTTCAT
GAATTATTTGGGATGGACATAAGGTGCTGTGCCAGAAATGAACTGGGCAGGGAATGCACCAGGCTGTTCA
CAATAGATCTAAATCAAACTCCTCAGACCACATTGCCACAATTATTTCTTAAAGTAGGGGAACCCTTATG
GATAAGGTGCAAAGCTGTTCATGTGAACCATGGATTCGGGCTCACCTGG
