>Addgene plasmid #74498 | pMSCV-Flt3-Y591F/Y919F | addgene partial sequence | sequence record 145932 | MSCV_C_rev2 5'-ggccagaggccacttgtgtagcgcc-3'
AAAGCGCCTCCCCTACCCGGTAGAATTCGTTAACGCGGCCGCCTACGAATCTTCGACCTGAGCCTGCGGA
GAGAGTAGCCCCAAATCCATCTCTCTGCTGAAAGGTCGCCTGTTTTGGTAGGTGTGAGGACATTCCGAAA
CACGGCCATCCACATTCTGATACATCGCTTCTTCTGCATCTGCCAGCTGACATCCTAAAAACGAAGTCAA
ATTAGGGAAGGATGGCCGTTTCCTTGAGTCAAAAGCCCAGCAGGATTGCATTATAATGAATATTTCTTCT
GTAGCATAAAATGGCTGATCCATTTTAAATCCATTTTGAATCAGTTTGTAGAAGTTAGCATCAACCGGAA
TGCCAGGGTAAGGATTCACACCAAGTGAGAAGATTTCCCACAGTAATATTCCATATGACCAGACATCACT
CTTAATGGTGTAGATGCCTTCAAACAGGCTTTCGGGGGCCATCCATTTTACAGGCAGACGGGCATTGCCC
CTGACAACATAGTTGGAATCACTCATGATATCTCGAGCCAATCCAAAGTCACATATCTTCACCACTTTCC
CGTGGGTGACAAGCACGTTCCTGGCGGCCAGGTCTCTGTGAACACACGACTTAAATTCCAGAAATTCCAT
TCCTTTGGCAACTTGATATGCAAAGCAAAGAAGATCTTCAAATGTAAGCACATTCAAGTCCTCCTCTTCT
TCCAGCCTTTTTTGGTTTTCATATTCAATTTCATCTTCAGAGTGAAATGAATTCCCATGAAGCCCTGAGA
TTTGATCCGAGTCCGGGTGTATCTGAACTTCTCTTGAACCAGGCATGCTGGAATT
