>Addgene plasmid #74498 | pMSCV-Flt3-Y591F/Y919F | addgene partial sequence | sequence record 146847 | Flt3-F 5'-GAAACCTCAAGTGCTCGCAG-3'
TCTCGGATGGATACCCATTACCATCTTGGACCTGGAAGAAGTGTTCAGACAAGTCTCCCAACTGCACAGA
AGAGATCACAGAAGGAGTCTGGAATAGAAAGGCTAACAGAAAAGTGTTTGGACAGTGGGTGTCGAGCAGT
ACTCTAAACATGAGTGAAGCCATAAAAGGGTTCCTGGTCAAGTGCTGTGCATACAATTCCCTTGGCACAT
CTTGTGAGACGATCCTTTTAAACTCTCCAGGCCCCTTCCCTTTCATCCAAGACAACATCTCATTCTATGC
AACAATTGGTGTTTGTCTCCTCTTCATTGTCGTTTTAACCCTGCTAATTTGTCACAAGTACAAAAAGCAA
TTTAGGTATGAAAGCCAGCTACAGATGGTACAGGTGACCGGCTCCTCAGATAATGAGTACTTCTTCGTTG
ATTTCAGAGAATATGAATATGATCTCAAATGGGAGTTTCCAAGAGAAAATTTAGAGTTTGGGAAGGTACT
AGGATCAGGTGCTTTTGGAAAAGTGATGAACGCAACAGCTTATGGAATTAGCAAAACAGGAGTCTCAATC
CAGGTTGCCGTCAAAATGCTGAAAGAAAAAGCAGACAGCTCTGAAAGAGAGGCACTCATGTCAGAACTCA
AGATGATGACCCAGCTGGGAAGCCACGAGAATATTGTGAACCTGCTGGGGGCGTGCACACTGTCAGGACC
AATTTACTTGATTTTTGAATACTGTTGCTATGGTGATCTTCTCAACTATCTAAGAAGTAAAAGAGAAAAA
TTTCACAGGACTTGGACAGAGATTTTCAAGGAACACAATTTCAGTTTTTACCCCACTTTC
